>Addgene plasmid #160814 | pKP920 | addgene full sequence | sequence record 316115 | Addgene NGS Result
ATCGATGCATAATGTGCCTGTCAAATGGACGAAGCAGGGATTCTGCAAACCCTATGCTACTCCGTCAAGC
CGTCAATTGTCTGATTCGTTACCAATTATGACAACTTGACGGCTACATCATTCACTTTTTCTTCACAACC
GGCACGGAACTCGCTCGGGCTGGCCCCGGTGCATTTTTTAAATACCCGCGAGAAATAGAGTTGATCGTCA
AAACCAACATTGCGACCGACGGTGGCGATAGGCATCCGGGTGGTGCTCAAAAGCAGCTTCGCCTGGCTGA
TACGTTGGTCCTCGCGCCAGCTTAAGACGCTAATCCCTAACTGCTGGCGGAAAAGATGTGACAGACGCGA
CGGCGACAAGCAAACATGCTGTGCGACGCTGGCGATATCAAAATTGCTGTCTGCCAGGTGATCGCTGATG
TACTGACAAGCCTCGCGTACCCGATTATCCATCGGTGGATGGAGCGACTCGTTAATCGCTTCCATGCGCC
GCAGTAACAATTGCTCAAGCAGATTTATCGCCAGCAGCTCCGAATAGCGCCCTTCCCCTTGCCCGGCGTT
AATGATTTGCCCAAACAGGTCGCTGAAATGCGGCTGGTGCGCTTCATCCGGGCGAAAGAACCCCGTATTG
GCAAATATTGACGGCCAGTTAAGCCATTCATGCCAGTAGGCGCGCGGACGAAAGTAAACCCACTGGTGAT
ACCATTCGCGAGCCTCCGGATGACGACCGTAGTGATGAATCTCTCCTGGCGGGAACAGCAAAATATCACC
CGGTCGGCAAACAAATTCTCGTCCCTGATTTTTCACCACCCCCTGACCGCGAATGGTGAGATTGAGAATA
TAACCTTTCATTCCCAGCGGTCGGTCGATAAAAAAATCGAGATAACCGTTGGCCTCAATCGGCGTTAAAC
CCGCCACCAGATGGGCATTAAACGAGTATCCCGGCAGCAGGGGATCATTTTGCGCTTCAGCCATACTTTT
CATACTCCCGCCATTCAGAGAAGAAACCAATTGTCCATATTGCATCAGACATTGCCGTCACTGCGTCTTT
TACTGGCTCTTCTCGCTAACCAAACCGGTAACCCCGCTTATTAAAAGCATTCTGTAACAAAGCGGGACCA
AAGCCATGACAAAAACGCGTAACAAAAGTGTCTATAATCACGGCAGAAAAGTCCACATTGATTATTTGCA
CGGCGTCACACTTTGCTATGCCATAGCATTTTTATCCATAAGATTAGCGGATCCTACCTGACGCTTTTTA
TCGCAACTCTCTACTGTTTCTCCATACCCGTTTTTTTGGGCTAGCAGGAGGAATTCACCATGGGTAATAA
TTTAATGCAGACGGACCTTTCCGTCTGGGGTATGTATCAGCACGCCGATATTGTCGTTAAGTGCGTGATG
ATTGGGCTTATTTTGGCCTCCGTAGTCACCTGGGCAATCTTCTTCAGTAAGAGCGTAGAGTTCTTCAATC
AGAAGCGTCGCCTTAAGCGCGAGCAGCAACTGCTGGCTGAAGCGCGTTCCTTAAACCAGGCCAACGATAT
CGCCGCTGATTTTGGTAGCAAAAGCTTAAGCCTGCATTTGCTCAATGAAGCGCAGAATGAGCTGGAACTG
TCAGAAGGCAGCGACGATAACGAAGGTATTAAAGAACGTACCAGCTTCCGTCTGGAGCGTCGGGTCGCCG
CAGTGGGTCGTCAAATGGGCCGCGGTAACGGCTATCTGGCAACCATCGGCGCGATTTCTCCGTTCGTTGG
TCTGTTTGGTACGGTCTGGGGCATCATGAACAGCTTTATTGGTATCGCGCAAACGCAGACCACTAACCTG
GCAGTCGTTGCGCCGGGTATCGCAGAAGCTCTGTTAGCAACGGCAATCGGCCTCGTGGCAGCGATTCCTG
CGGTCGTTATCTATAACGTATTTGCACGCCAGATTGGCGGCTTTAAAGCGATGCTGGGTGATGTTGCAGC
GCAGGTATTGTTGCTGCAAAGCCGTGACCTGGATCTGGAAGCCAGCGCCGCTGCGCATCCGGTTCGTGTC
GCACAAAAATTACGCGCAGGATAATATCCGGGGGATCCTCTAGAGTCGACCTGCAGGCATGCAAGCTTGG
CTGTTTTGGCGGATGAGAGAAGATTTTCAGCCTGATACAGATTAAATCAGAACGCAGAAGCGGTCTGATA
AAACAGAATTTGCCTGGCGGCAGTAGCGCGGTGGTCCCACCTGACCCCATGCCGAACTCAGAAGTGAAAC
GCCGTAGCGCCGATGGTAGTGTGGGGTCTCCCCATGCGAGAGTAGGGAACTGCCAGGCATCAAATAAAAC
GAAAGGCTCAGTCGAAAGACTGGGCCTTTCGTTTTATCTGTTGTTTGTCGGTGAACGCTCTCCTGAGTAG
GACAAATCCGCCGGGAGCGGATTTGAACGTTGCGAAGCAACGGCCCGGAGGGTGGCGGGCAGGACGCCCG
CCATAAACTGCCAGGCATCAAATTAAGCAGAAGGCCATCCTGACGGATGGCCTTTTTGCGTTTCTACAAA
CTCTTTTGTTTATTTTTCTAAATACATTCAAATATGTATCCGCTCATGAGACAATAACCCTGATAAATGC
TTCAATAATATTGAAAAAGGAAGAGTATGAGTATTCAACATTTCCGTGTCGCCCTTATTCCCTTTTTTGC
GGCATTTTGCCTTCCTGTTTTTGCTCACCCAGAAACGCTGGTGAAAGTAAAAGATGCTGAAGATCAGTTG
GGTGCACGAGTGGGTTACATCGAACTGGATCTCAACAGCGGTAAGATCCTTGAGAGTTTTCGCCCCGAAG
AACGTTTTCCAATGATGAGCACTTTTAAAGTTCTGCTATGTGGCGCGGTATTATCCCGTGTTGACGCCGG
GCAAGAGCAACTCGGTCGCCGCATACACTATTCTCAGAATGACTTGGTTGAGTACTCACCAGTCACAGAA
AAGCATCTTACGGATGGCATGACAGTAAGAGAATTATGCAGTGCTGCCATAACCATGAGTGATAACACTG
CGGCCAACTTACTTCTGACAACGATCGGAGGACCGAAGGAGCTAACCGCTTTTTTGCACAACATGGGGGA
TCATGTAACTCGCCTTGATCGTTGGGAACCGGAGCTGAATGAAGCCATACCAAACGACGAGCGTGACACC
ACGATGCCTGTAGCAATGGCAACAACGTTGCGCAAACTATTAACTGGCGAACTACTTACTCTAGCTTCCC
GGCAACAATTAATAGACTGGATGGAGGCGGATAAAGTTGCAGGACCACTTCTGCGCTCGGCCCTTCCGGC
TGGCTGGTTTATTGCTGATAAATCTGGAGCCGGTGAGCGTGGGTCTCGCGGTATCATTGCAGCACTGGGG
CCAGATGGTAAGCCCTCCCGTATCGTAGTTATCTACACGACGGGGAGTCAGGCAACTATGGATGAACGAA
ATAGACAGATCGCTGAGATAGGTGCCTCACTGATTAAGCATTGGTAACTGTCAGACCAAGTTTACTCATA
TATACTTTAGATTGATT
[125 nt withheld, positions 3518-3642]
C
[141 nt withheld, positions 3644-3784]
CCTTTGACGTTGGAGTCCACGTTCTTT
[37 nt withheld, positions 3812-3848]
ACCCTATCTCGGGCTATTCTTTTGATTTATAAGGGATTTTGCCGATTTCGGCCTATTGGTTAAAAAATGA
GCTGATTTAACAAAAATTTAACGCGAATTTTAACAAAATATTAACGTTTACAATTTAAAAGGATCTAGGT
GAAGATCCTTTTTGATAATCTCATGACCAAAATCCCTTAACGTGAGTTTTCGTTCCACTGAGCGTCAGAC
CCCGTAGAAAAGATCAAAGGATCTTCTTGAGATCCTTTTTTTCTGCGCGTAATCTGCTGCTTGCAAACAA
AAAAACCACCGCTACCAGCGGTGGTTTGTTTGCCGGATCAAGAGCTACCAACTCTTTTTCCGAAGGTAAC
TGGCTTCAGCAGAGCGCAGATACCAAATACTGTCCTTCTAGTGTAGCCGTAGTTAGGCCACCACTTCAAG
AACTCTGTAGCACCGCCTACATACCTCGCTCTGCTAATCCTGTTACCAGTGGCTGCTGCCAGTGGCGATA
AGTCGTGTCTTACCGGGTTGGACTCAAGACGATAGTTACCGGATAAGGCGCAGCGGTCGGGCTGAACGGG
GGGTTCGTGCACACAGCCCAGCTTGGAGCGAACGACCTACACCGAACTGAGATACCTACAGCGTGAGCTA
TGAGAAAGCGCCACGCTTCCCGAAGGGAGAAAGGCGGACAGGTATCCGGTAAGCGGCAGGGTCGGAACAG
GAGAGCGCACGAGGGAGCTTCCAGGGGGAAACGCCTGGTATCTTTATAGTCCTGTCGGGTTTCGCCACCT
CTGACTTGAGCGTCGATTTTTGTGATGCTCGTCAGGGGGGCGGAGCCTATGGAAAAACGCCAGCAACGCG
GCCTTTTTACGGTTCCTGGCCTTTTGCTGGCCTTTTGCTCACATGTTCTTTCCTGCGTTATCCCCTGATT
CTGTGGATAACCGTATTACCGCCTTTGAGTGAGCTGATACCGCTCGCCGCAGCCGAACGACCGAGCGCAG
CGAGTCAGTGAGCGAGGAAGCGGAAGAGCGCCTGATGCGGTATTTTCTCCTTACGCATCTGTGCGGTATT
TCACACCGCATAGGGTCATGGCTGCGCCCCGACACCCGCCAACACCCGCTGACGCGCCCTGACGGGCTTG
TCTGCTCCCGGCATCCGCTTACAGACAAGCTGTGACCGTCTCCGGGAGCTGCATGTGTCAGAGGTTTTCA
CCGTCATCACCGAAACGCGCGAGGCAGAAGGAGATGGCGCCCAACAGTCCCCCGGCCACGGGGCCTGCCA
CCATACCCACGCCGAAACAAGCGCTCATGAGCCCGAAGTGGCGAGCCCGATCTTCCCCATCGGTGATGTC
GGCGATATAGGCGCCAGCAACCGCACCTGTGGCGCCGGTGATGCCGGCCACGATGCGTCCGGCGTAGAGG
ATCTGCTCATGTTTGACAGCTTATC
Features (pLannotate 1.2.2; 15 found; start..end, strand, type, name):
     96..974     -  CDS            araC: L-arabinose regulatory protein; araC
   1001..1285    +  promoter       araBAD promoter: araBAD; promoter of the L-arabinose operon of E. coli; the araC regulatory gene is transcribed in the opposite direction (Guzman et al., 1995)
   1320..2051    +  CDS            exbB: EXBB_ECOLI - Experimental evidence at protein level: Swiss-Prot protein existence level 1. Involved in the TonB-dependent energy-dependent transport of various receptor-bound substrates. Protects ExbD from proteolytic degradation and functionally stabilizes TonB. From Escherichia coli (strain K12).
   2061..2098    +  misc_feature   MCS (fragment): pUC18/19 multiple cloning site
   2182..2297    +  ncRNA          5S rRNA: Accession: RF00001 - 5S ribosomal RNA
   2301..2387    +  terminator     rrnB T1 terminator: Escherichia coli rrnB; transcription terminator T1 from the E. coli rrnB gene
   2479..2506    +  terminator     rrnB T2 terminator: transcription terminator T2 from the E. coli rrnB gene
   2525..2616    +  promoter       AmpR promoter: bla
   2617..3477    +  CDS            AmpR: β-lactamase; bla; confers resistance to ampicillin, carbenicillin, and related antibiotics
   3519..3899    +  rep_origin     M13 ori (sequence partly withheld): M13 bacteriophage origin of replication; arrow indicates direction of (+) strand synthesis
   4085..4673    +  rep_origin     ori: high-copy-number ColE1/pMB1/pBR322/pUC origin of replication
   4859..4910    -  misc_feature   bom (fragment): basis of mobility region from pBR322
   5026..5065    -  CDS            rop (fragment): Rop protein, which maintains plasmids at low copy number; rop
   5066..5251    -  CDS            TcR (fragment): tetracycline efflux protein; tet; confers resistance to tetracycline
   5261..6       +  promoter       tet promoter (fragment) (across the origin): E. coli promoter for tetracycline efflux protein gene
