[The description below was written by a language model from this plasmid's Addgene catalogue record and pLannotate feature annotations shown in this document.]
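Description:
pKP920 is a bacterial expression plasmid built on the pBAD24 backbone that carries the Escherichia coli exbB gene under arabinose-inducible control. It is a circular construct of about 5.3 kb, maintained in E. coli through a ColE1/pMB1-type origin recorded as high copy and selected with ampicillin through the bla (β-lactamase) gene and its own promoter. The backbone also contains an M13 phage origin, which in principle permits single-stranded DNA production with helper phage. Short non-functional remnants of pBR322 ancestry are also present: fragments of bom, rop, the tetracycline resistance gene and its promoter.

The expression unit follows the standard pBAD arrangement. The araC regulator is transcribed divergently from the araBAD promoter, so that AraC represses the promoter in the absence of L-arabinose and activates it when the sugar is present, giving titratable expression. The exbB coding sequence lies immediately downstream of the promoter, followed by a fragment of the pUC-type multiple cloning site, a 5S rRNA segment and the rrnB T1 and T2 transcription terminators. No epitope or purification tag is annotated. According to the depositor, the plasmid was generated by extra-long PCR that deleted exbD, leaving exbB alone; the parental construct itself is not named, and the cloning sites are recorded as unknown.

ExbB is an inner-membrane component of the TonB system, which supports energy-dependent transport of receptor-bound substrates. ExbB is annotated as stabilising TonB and protecting ExbD from proteolysis. The plasmid's stated purpose is expression of ExbB, and the associated work concerns ExbD function in TonB energization. An exbB-only plasmid would therefore suit controlled supply of ExbB independently of ExbD.
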