Addgene plasmid #160814: pKP920
Purpose: Expression of ExbB protein
Depositing lab: Kathleen Postle. Depositing organization: Pennsylvania State University. Publication: The ExbD periplasmic domain contains distinct functional regions for two stages in TonB energization. Ollis AA, Kumar A, Postle K. J Bacteriol. 2012 Jun;194(12):3069-77. doi: 10.1128/JB.00015-12. Epub 2012 Apr 6. PubMed 22493019.
Backbone
  Vector backbone: pBAD24
  Vector type: Bacterial Expression
Growth in bacteria
  Bacterial resistance: Ampicillin, 100 μg/mL
  Growth temperature: 37°C
  Growth strain: DH5alpha
  Copy number: High Copy
Gene/Insert
  Gene/Insert name: exbB
  Species: Escherichia coli
  Cloning method: Restriction Enzyme; 5′ cloning site Unknown (unknown if destroyed)
Terms and licenses: Academic/Nonprofit Terms; Industry Terms: Not Available to Industry
Depositor comments: Extra-long PCR used to delete exbD gene, resulting in exbB-only
How to cite: pKP920 was a gift from Kathleen Postle (Addgene plasmid # 160814 ; http://n2t.net/addgene:160814 ; RRID:Addgene_160814)
